Addgene plasmid #234847: pLV.tetO.lmx1a
Purpose: 3rd generation lentiviral vector, expresses Lmx1a under control of TetON promoter
Depositing lab: Malin Parmar. Depositing organization: Lund University. Publication: Direct Reprogramming of Human Fetal- and Stem Cell-Derived Glial Progenitor Cells into Midbrain Dopaminergic Neurons. Nolbrant S, Giacomoni J, Hoban DB, Bruzelius A, Birtele M, Chandler-Militello D, Pereira M, Ottosson DR, Goldman SA, Parmar M. Stem Cell Reports. 2020 Oct 13;15(4):869-882. doi: 10.1016/j.stemcr.2020.08.013. Epub 2020 Sep 24. PubMed 32976765.
Backbone
  Vector backbone: pLV
  Vector type: Mammalian Expression, Lentiviral
Growth in bacteria
  Bacterial resistance: Ampicillin, 100 μg/mL
  Growth temperature: 37°C
  Growth strain: NEB Stable
  Copy number: Unknown
Gene/Insert
  Gene/Insert name: Lmx1a
  Species: M. musculus (mouse)
  Insert size (bp): 1149
  Entrez Gene: Lmx1a (a.k.a. Lmx1.1, dr, dreher, sst)
Terms and licenses: Academic/Nonprofit Terms; Industry Terms: Not Available to Industry
How to cite: pLV.tetO.lmx1a was a gift from Malin Parmar (Addgene plasmid # 234847 ; http://n2t.net/addgene:234847 ; RRID:Addgene_234847)
