[The description below was written by a language model from this plasmid's Addgene catalogue record and pLannotate feature annotations shown in this document.]
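Description:
pLV.tetO.lmx1a is a third-generation lentiviral transfer plasmid of about 9.6 kb, built on a pLV backbone, for doxycycline-regulated expression of mouse Lmx1a in mammalian cells. In bacteria it is maintained by a high-copy ColE1/pUC-type origin and selected with ampicillin through the β-lactamase gene. An f1 origin is also present. Outside the viral genome, the backbone carries an SV40 promoter/EM7 promoter driving a bleomycin/Zeocin resistance gene with an SV40 polyadenylation signal. Because this cassette lies beyond the downstream LTR, it would not be packaged or transferred to transduced cells.

Transcription of the viral genome starts from a CMV enhancer/promoter fused to a truncated HIV-1 5' LTR, which makes genomic RNA production Tat-independent, as is typical of third-generation systems. This is followed by the Ψ packaging signal with a partial gag sequence, the Rev response element for Rev-dependent nuclear export, and the cPPT/CTS element that aids nuclear import of the reverse-transcribed genome. The internal cassette consists of a tetracycline response element with seven tetO copies joined to a minimal CMV promoter, the Lmx1a coding sequence (a LIM-homeodomain transcriptional activator), and a WPRE to boost transcript stability and expression. A truncated LTR closes the genome, followed by a bGH polyadenylation signal.

The vector encodes no tetracycline transactivator, so induction requires one supplied separately, for example from a co-delivered vector. It also has no reporter or selectable marker within the proviral region. The associated work concerns direct reprogramming of human glial progenitor cells into midbrain dopaminergic neurons, where inducible Lmx1a would serve as one of the delivered fate-determining factors.
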