Features (pLannotate 1.2.2; 32 found; start..end, strand, type, name):
    171..441     +  protein_bind   tetracycline response element: contains seven copies of the tetracycline operator tetO tetracycline repressor TetR
    452..469     +  misc_feature   MCS (fragment): pUC18/19 multiple cloning site
    474..512     +  promoter       minimal CMV promoter: human cytomegalovirus (CMV) immediate early promoter
    618..1763    +  CDS            Lmx1a: LMX1A_MOUSE - Experimental evidence at transcript level: Swiss-Prot protein existence level 2. Acts as a transcriptional activator by binding to an A/T-rich sequence, the FLAT element, in the insulin gene promoter. Required for development of the roof plate and, in turn, for specification of dorsal cell fates in the CNS and developing vertebrae. From Mus musculus (Mouse).
   1830..1854    +  misc_feature   MCS (fragment): pBluescript multiple cloning site
   1854..2442    +  misc_feature   WPRE: woodchuck hepatitis virus posttranscriptional regulatory element
   2379..2960    +  CDS            nef (fragment): NEF_HV1H2 - Experimental evidence at protein level: Swiss-Prot protein existence level 1. Extracellular Nef protein targets CD4(+) T-lymphocytes for apoptosis by interacting with CXCR4 surface receptors. From Human immunodeficiency virus type 1 group M subtype B (isolate HXB2) (HIV-1).
   2967..3147    +  LTR            5' LTR (truncated): truncated 5' long terminal repeat (LTR) from HIV-1
   3179..3403    +  polyA_signal   bGH poly(A) signal: bovine growth hormone polyadenylation signal
   3407..3428    +  promoter       SV40 promoter (fragment): SV40 enhancer and early promoter
   3449..3877    +  rep_origin     f1 ori (sequence partly withheld): f1 bacteriophage origin of replication; arrow indicates direction of (+) strand synthesis
   3891..4220    +  promoter       SV40 promoter: SV40 enhancer and early promoter
   4268..4315    +  promoter       EM7 promoter: synthetic bacterial promoter&nbsp
   4334..4708    +  CDS            BleoR: antibiotic-binding protein; Sh ble from Streptoalloteichus hindustanus; confers resistance to bleomycin, phleomycin, and Zeocin™
   4718..4843    +  CDS            ble (fragment): BLE_KLEPN - Experimental evidence at protein level: Swiss-Prot protein existence level 1. Binding protein with a strong affinity to the bleomycin family of antibiotics. Binds to CL990; an antimitotic-antibiotic compound. From Klebsiella pneumoniae.
   4838..4959    +  polyA_signal   SV40 poly(A) signal: SV40 polyadenylation signal
   5032..5048    -  protein_bind   lac operator: The lac repressor binds to the lac operator to inhibit transcription in E. coli. This inhibition can be relieved by adding lactose or isopropyl-β-D-thiogalactopyranoside (IPTG). lac repressor encoded by lacI
   5056..5086    -  promoter       lac promoter: promoter for the E. coli lac operon
   5101..5122    -  protein_bind   CAP binding site: CAP binding activates transcription in the presence of cAMP. E. coli catabolite activator protein
   5135..5227    -  CDS            lacI (fragment): lac repressor; lacI; The lac repressor binds to the lac operator to inhibit transcription in E. coli. This inhibition can be relieved by adding lactose or isopropyl-β-D-thiogalactopyranoside (IPTG).
   5410..5998    -  rep_origin     ori: high-copy-number ColE1/pMB1/pBR322/pUC origin of replication
   6169..7029    -  CDS            AmpR: β-lactamase; bla; confers resistance to ampicillin, carbenicillin, and related antibiotics
   7030..7134    -  promoter       AmpR promoter: bla
   7193..7245    -  misc_feature   bom (fragment): basis of mobility region from pBR322
   7400..7779    +  enhancer       CMV enhancer: human cytomegalovirus immediate early enhancer
   7780..7979    +  promoter       CMV promoter: human cytomegalovirus (CMV) immediate early promoter
   7997..8177    +  LTR            5' LTR (truncated): truncated 5' long terminal repeat (LTR) from HIV-1
   8224..8349    +  misc_feature   HIV-1 Ψ: packaging signal of human immunodeficiency virus type 1
   8333..8696    +  CDS            HIV-1 gag (fragment): gag protein from human immunodeficiency virus 1; gag
   8842..9075    +  misc_feature   RRE: The Rev response element (RRE) of HIV-1 allows for Rev-dependent mRNA export from the nucleus to the cytoplasm.
   9452..9552    +  CDS            Rev (fragment): human immunodeficiency virus 1 (HIV-1) Rev protein; rev; enhances nuclear export of unspliced and incompletely spliced viral mRNAs
   9602..114     +  misc_feature   cPPT/CTS (across the origin): central polypurine tract and central termination sequence of HIV-1
>Addgene plasmid #234847 | pLV.tetO.lmx1a | addgene full sequence | sequence record 472957 | Addgene NGS Result
AAAAGAAAAGGGGGGATTGGGGGGTACAGTGCAGGGGAAAGAATAGTAGACATAATAGCAACAGACATAC
AAACTAAAGAATTACAAAAACAAATTACAAAAATTCAAAATTTTCGGGTTTATTACAGGGACAGCAGAGA
TCCAGTTTGGTTAGATCTCGAGTTTACCACTCCCTATCAGTGATAGAGAAAAGTGAAAGTCGAGTTTACC
ACTCCCTATCAGTGATAGAGAAAAGTGAAAGTCGAGTTTACCACTCCCTATCAGTGATAGAGAAAAGTGA
AAGTCGAGTTTACCACTCCCTATCAGTGATAGAGAAAAGTGAAAGTCGAGTTTACCACTCCCTATCAGTG
ATAGAGAAAAGTGAAAGTCGAGTTTACCACTCCCTATCAGTGATAGAGAAAAGTGAAAGTCGAGTTTACC
ACTCCCTATCAGTGATAGAGAAAAGTGAAAGTCGAGCTCGGTACCCGGGTCGAGGTAGGCGTGTACGGTG
GGAGGCCTATATAAGCAGAGCTCGTTTAGTGAACCGTCAGATCGCCTGGAGACGCCATCCACGCTGTTTT
GACCTCCATAGAAGACACCGGGACCGATCCAGCCTCCGCGGCCCCGAATTCGCTAGCATGTTGGACGGCC
TGAAGATGGAGGAGAACTTTCAAAGTGCGATTGAGACCTCGGCATCTTTCTCCTCTTTGCTGGGCAGAGC
GGTGAGCCCCAAGTCTGTCTGCGAGGGCTGTCAGCGGGTCATCTCGGACAGGTTTCTGCTGCGGCTCAAC
GACAGCTTCTGGCACGAGCAATGCGTGCAGTGTGCCTCCTGCAAAGAGCCCCTGGAGACCACCTGCTTCT
ACCGGGACAAGAAGCTCTACTGCAAGTACCACTACGAGAAACTGTTTGCTGTCAAATGTGGGGGCTGCTT
CGAGGCCATTGCGCCCAATGAGTTTGTCATGCGTGCCCAGAAGAGCGTATACCACCTGAGCTGCTTCTGC
TGCTGCGTCTGTGAGCGACAGCTGCAGAAGGGTGACGAGTTTGTCCTGAAGGAGGGCCAGCTGCTCTGCA
AAGGGGACTATGAGAAAGAACGGGAGCTGCTGAGCCTGGTGAGCCCTGCGGCCTCAGACTCAGGCAAAAG
CGATGATGAGGAGAGCCTTTGCAAGTCAGCCCATGGGGCAGGAAAAGGAGCATCAGAGGACGGCAAGGAC
CATAAGCGACCCAAACGTCCCAGAACCATCCTGACCACTCAGCAGAGGAGAGCATTCAAGGCCTCGTTTG
AAGTATCCTCCAAGCCCTGCAGAAAGGTGAGGGAGACTCTGGCTGCAGAGACAGGGCTGAGTGTCCGTGT
GGTTCAGGTATGGTTCCAGAACCAGCGAGCCAAGATGAAGAAGCTGGCCCGGCGACAGCAGCAACAGCAA
CAGGACCAACAGAACACCCAGAGGCTGACTTCTGCTCAGACAAATGGTAGTGGGAATGCGGGCATGGAAG
GGATCATGAACCCCTATACAACATTGCCCACCCCACAGCAGCTGCTGGCCATTGAACAGAGCGTCTACAA
CTCTGATCCCTTCCGACAGGGTCTCACCCCACCCCAGATGCCTGGAGATCACATGCACCCCTATGGTGCT
GAACCTCTTTTCCATGACTTGGATAGTGATGACACATCTCTCAGTAACCTGGGAGACTGCTTCCTGGCAA
CCTCAGAAGCTGGGCCTCTGCAGTCCAGAGTGGGAAACCCCATTGACCATCTGTACTCCATGCAGAATTC
CTATTTCACCTCTTGAGGATCCTACGACCCTCTTAGCCCAGAGGAACAAGAGCTGCTGGACTTTACCAAC
TGGTTCTGAGAATTCGATATCAAGCTTATCGATAATCAACCTCTGGATTACAAAATTTGTGAAAGATTGA
CTGGTATTCTTAACTATGTTGCTCCTTTTACGCTATGTGGATACGCTGCTTTAATGCCTTTGTATCATGC
TATTGCTTCCCGTATGGCTTTCATTTTCTCCTCCTTGTATAAATCCTGGTTGCTGTCTCTTTATGAGGAG
TTGTGGCCCGTTGTCAGGCAACGTGGCGTGGTGTGCACTGTGTTTGCTGACGCAACCCCCACTGGTTGGG
GCATTGCCACCACCTGTCAGCTCCTTTCCGGGACTTTCGCTTTCCCCCTCCCTATTGCCACGGCGGAACT
CATCGCCGCCTGCCTTGCCCGCTGCTGGACAGGGGCTCGGCTGTTGGGCACTGACAATTCCGTGGTGTTG
TCGGGGAAATCATCGTCCTTTCCTTGGCTGCTCGCCTGTGTTGCCACCTGGATTCTGCGCGGGACGTCCT
TCTGCTACGTCCCTTCGGCCCTCAATCCAGCGGACCTTCCTTCCCGCGGCCTGCTGCCGGCTCTGCGGCC
TCTTCCGCGTCTTCGCCTTCGCCCTCAGACGAGTCGGATCTCCCTTTGGGCCGCCTCCCCGCATCGATAC
CGTCGACCTCGAGACCTAGAAAAACATGGAGCAATCACAAGTAGCAATACAGCAGCTACCAATGCTGATT
GTGCCTGGCTAGAAGCACAAGAGGAGGAGGAGGTGGGTTTTCCAGTCACACCTCAGGTACCTTTAAGACC
AATGACTTACAAGGCAGCTGTAGATCTTAGCCACTTTTTAAAAGAAAAGGGGGGACTGGAAGGGCTAATT
CACTCCCAACGAAGACAAGATATCCTTGATCTGTGGATCTACCACACACAAGGCTACTTCCCTGATTGGC
AGAACTACACACCAGGGCCAGGGATCAGATATCCACTGACCTTTGGATGGTGCTACAAGCTAGTACCAGT
TGAGCAAGAGAAGGTAGAAGAAGCCAATGAAGGAGAGAACACCCGCTTGTTACACCCTGTGAGCCTGCAT
GGGATGGATGACCCGGAGAGAGAAGTATTAGAGTGGAGGTTTGACAGCCGCCTAGCATTTCATCACATGG
CCCGAGAGCTGCATCCGGACTGTACTGGGTCTCTCTGGTTAGACCAGATCTGAGCCTGGGAGCTCTCTGG
CTAACTAGGGAACCCACTGCTTAAGCCTCAATAAAGCTTGCCTTGAGTGCTTCAAGTAGTGTGTGCCCGT
CTGTTGTGTGACTCTGGTAACTAGAGATCCCTCAGACCCTTTTAGTCAGTGTGGAAAATCTCTAGCAGGG
CCCGTTTAAACCCGCTGATCAGCCTCGACTGTGCCTTCTAGTTGCCAGCCATCTGTTGTTTGCCCCTCCC
CCGTGCCTTCCTTGACCCTGGAAGGTGCCACTCCCACTGTCCTTTCCTAATAAAATGAGGAAATTGCATC
GCATTGTCTGAGTAGGTGTCATTCTATTCTGGGGGGTGGGGTGGGGCAGGACAGCAAGGGGGAGGATTGG
GAAGACAATAGCAGGCATGCTGGGGATGCGGTGGGCTCTATGGCTTCTGAGGCGGAAAGAACCAGCTGGG
GCTCTAGGGGGTATCCCC
[124 nt withheld, positions 3449-3572]
C
[91 nt withheld, positions 3574-3664]
A
[49 nt withheld, positions 3666-3714]
CCTTTGACGTTGGAGTCCACGTTCTTT
[37 nt withheld, positions 3742-3778]
ACCCTATCTCGGTCTATTCTTTTGATTTATAAGGGATTTTGCCGATTTCGGCCTATTGGTTAAAAAATGA
GCTGATTTAACAAAAATTTAACGCGAATTAATTCTGTGGAATGTGTGTCAGTTAGGGTGTGGAAAGTCCC
CAGGCTCCCCAGCAGGCAGAAGTATGCAAAGCATGCATCTCAATTAGTCAGCAACCAGGTGTGGAAAGTC
CCCAGGCTCCCCAGCAGGCAGAAGTATGCAAAGCATGCATCTCAATTAGTCAGCAACCATAGTCCCGCCC
CTAACTCCGCCCATCCCGCCCCTAACTCCGCCCAGTTCCGCCCATTCTCCGCCCCATGGCTGACTAATTT
TTTTTATTTATGCAGAGGCCGAGGCCGCCTCTGCCTCTGAGCTATTCCAGAAGTAGTGAGGAGGCTTTTT
TGGAGGCCTAGGCTTTTGCAAAAAGCTCCCGGGAGCTTGTATATCCATTTTCGGATCTGATCAGCACGTG
TTGACAATTAATCATCGGCATAGTATATCGGCATAGTATAATACGACAAGGTGAGGAACTAAACCATGGC
CAAGTTGACCAGTGCCGTTCCGGTGCTCACCGCGCGCGACGTCGCCGGAGCGGTCGAGTTCTGGACCGAC
CGGCTCGGGTTCTCCCGGGACTTCGTGGAGGACGACTTCGCCGGTGTGGTCCGGGACGACGTGACCCTGT
TCATCAGCGCGGTCCAGGACCAGGTGGTGCCGGACAACACCCTGGCCTGGGTGTGGGTGCGCGGCCTGGA
CGAGCTGTACGCCGAGTGGTCGGAGGTCGTGTCCACGAACTTCCGGGACGCCTCCGGGCCGGCCATGACC
GAGATCGGCGAGCAGCCGTGGGGGCGGGAGTTCGCCCTGCGCGACCCGGCCGGCAACTGCGTGCACTTCG
TGGCCGAGGAGCAGGACTGACACGTGCTACGAGATTTCGATTCCACCGCCGCCTTCTATGAAAGGTTGGG
CTTCGGAATCGTTTTCCGGGACGCCGGCTGGATGATCCTCCAGCGCGGGGATCTCATGCTGGAGTTCTTC
GCCCACCCCAACTTGTTTATTGCAGCTTATAATGGTTACAAATAAAGCAATAGCATCACAAATTTCACAA
ATAAAGCATTTTTTTCACTGCATTCTAGTTGTGGTTTGTCCAAACTCATCAATGTATCTTATCATGTCTG
TATACCGTCGACCTCTAGCTAGAGCTTGGCGTAATCATGGTCATAGCTGTTTCCTGTGTGAAATTGTTAT
CCGCTCACAATTCCACACAACATACGAGCCGGAAGCATAAAGTGTAAAGCCTGGGGTGCCTAATGAGTGA
GCTAACTCACATTAATTGCGTTGCGCTCACTGCCCGCTTTCCAGTCGGGAAACCTGTCGTGCCAGCTGCA
TTAATGAATCGGCCAACGCGCGGGGAGAGGCGGTTTGCGTATTGGGCGCTCTTCCGCTTCCTCGCTCACT
GACTCGCTGCGCTCGGTCGTTCGGCTGCGGCGAGCGGTATCAGCTCACTCAAAGGCGGTAATACGGTTAT
CCACAGAATCAGGGGATAACGCAGGAAAGAACATGTGAGCAAAAGGCCAGCAAAAGGCCAGGAACCGTAA
AAAGGCCGCGTTGCTGGCGTTTTTCCATAGGCTCCGCCCCCCTGACGAGCATCACAAAAATCGACGCTCA
AGTCAGAGGTGGCGAAACCCGACAGGACTATAAAGATACCAGGCGTTTCCCCCTGGAAGCTCCCTCGTGC
GCTCTCCTGTTCCGACCCTGCCGCTTACCGGATACCTGTCCGCCTTTCTCCCTTCGGGAAGCGTGGCGCT
TTCTCATAGCTCACGCTGTAGGTATCTCAGTTCGGTGTAGGTCGTTCGCTCCAAGCTGGGCTGTGTGCAC
GAACCCCCCGTTCAGCCCGACCGCTGCGCCTTATCCGGTAACTATCGTCTTGAGTCCAACCCGGTAAGAC
ACGACTTATCGCCACTGGCAGCAGCCACTGGTAACAGGATTAGCAGAGCGAGGTATGTAGGCGGTGCTAC
AGAGTTCTTGAAGTGGTGGCCTAACTACGGCTACACTAGAAGAACAGTATTTGGTATCTGCGCTCTGCTG
AAGCCAGTTACCTTCGGAAAAAGAGTTGGTAGCTCTTGATCCGGCAAACAAACCACCGCTGGTAGCGGTG
GTTTTTTTGTTTGCAAGCAGCAGATTACGCGCAGAAAAAAAGGATCTCAAGAAGATCCTTTGATCTTTTC
TACGGGGTCTGACGCTCAGTGGAACGAAAACTCACGTTAAGGGATTTTGGTCATGAGATTATCAAAAAGG
ATCTTCACCTAGATCCTTTTAAATTAAAAATGAAGTTTTAAATCAATCTAAAGTATATATGAGTAAACTT
GGTCTGACAGTTACCAATGCTTAATCAGTGAGGCACCTATCTCAGCGATCTGTCTATTTCGTTCATCCAT
AGTTGCCTGACTCCCCGTCGTGTAGATAACTACGATACGGGAGGGCTTACCATCTGGCCCCAGTGCTGCA
ATGATACCGCGAGACCCACGCTCACCGGCTCCAGATTTATCAGCAATAAACCAGCCAGCCGGAAGGGCCG
AGCGCAGAAGTGGTCCTGCAACTTTATCCGCCTCCATCCAGTCTATTAATTGTTGCCGGGAAGCTAGAGT
AAGTAGTTCGCCAGTTAATAGTTTGCGCAACGTTGTTGCCATTGCTACAGGCATCGTGGTGTCACGCTCG
TCGTTTGGTATGGCTTCATTCAGCTCCGGTTCCCAACGATCAAGGCGAGTTACATGATCCCCCATGTTGT
GCAAAAAAGCGGTTAGCTCCTTCGGTCCTCCGATCGTTGTCAGAAGTAAGTTGGCCGCAGTGTTATCACT
CATGGTTATGGCAGCACTGCATAATTCTCTTACTGTCATGCCATCCGTAAGATGCTTTTCTGTGACTGGT
GAGTACTCAACCAAGTCATTCTGAGAATAGTGTATGCGGCGACCGAGTTGCTCTTGCCCGGCGTCAATAC
GGGATAATACCGCGCCACATAGCAGAACTTTAAAAGTGCTCATCATTGGAAAACGTTCTTCGGGGCGAAA
ACTCTCAAGGATCTTACCGCTGTTGAGATCCAGTTCGATGTAACCCACTCGTGCACCCAACTGATCTTCA
GCATCTTTTACTTTCACCAGCGTTTCTGGGTGAGCAAAAACAGGAAGGCAAAATGCCGCAAAAAAGGGAA
TAAGGGCGACACGGAAATGTTGAATACTCATACTCTTCCTTTTTCAATATTATTGAAGCATTTATCAGGG
TTATTGTCTCATGAGCGGATACATATTTGAATGTATTTAGAAAAATAAACAAATAGGGGTTCCGCGCACA
TTTCCCCGAAAAGTGCCACCTGACGTCGACGGATCGGGAGATCTCCCGATCCCCTATGGTGCACTCTCAG
TACAATCTGCTCTGATGCCGCATAGTTAAGCCAGTATCTGCTCCCTGCTTGTGTGTTGGAGGTCGCTGAG
TAGTGCGCGAGCAAAATTTAAGCTACAACAAGGCAAGGCTTGACCGACAATTGCATGAAGAATCTGCTTA
GGGTTAGGCGTTTTGCGCTGCTTCGCGATGTACGGGCCAGATATACGCGTTGACATTGATTATTGACTAG
TTATTAATAGTAATCAATTACGGGGTCATTAGTTCATAGCCCATATATGGAGTTCCGCGTTACATAACTT
ACGGTAAATGGCCCGCCTGGCTGACCGCCCAACGACCCCCGCCCATTGACGTCAATAATGACGTATGTTC
CCATAGTAACGCCAATAGGGACTTTCCATTGACGTCAATGGGTGGAGTATTTACGGTAAACTGCCCACTT
GGCAGTACATCAAGTGTATCATATGCCAAGTACGCCCCCTATTGACGTCAATGACGGTAAATGGCCCGCC
TGGCATTATGCCCAGTACATGACCTTATGGGACTTTCCTACTTGGCAGTACATCTACGTATTAGTCATCG
CTATTACCATGGTGATGCGGTTTTGGCAGTACATCAATGGGCGTGGATAGCGGTTTGACTCACGGGGATT
TCCAAGTCTCCACCCCATTGACGTCAATGGGAGTTTGTTTTGGCACCAAAATCAACGGGACTTTCCAAAA
TGTCGTAACAACTCCGCCCCATTGACGCAAATGGGCGGTAGGCGTGTACGGTGGGAGGTCTATATAAGCA
GCGCGTTTTGCCTGTACTGGGTCTCTCTGGTTAGACCAGATCTGAGCCTGGGAGCTCTCTGGCTAACTAG
GGAACCCACTGCTTAAGCCTCAATAAAGCTTGCCTTGAGTGCTTCAAGTAGTGTGTGCCCGTCTGTTGTG
TGACTCTGGTAACTAGAGATCCCTCAGACCCTTTTAGTCAGTGTGGAAAATCTCTAGCAGTGGCGCCCGA
ACAGGGACTTGAAAGCGAAAGGGAAACCAGAGGAGCTCTCTCGACGCAGGACTCGGCTTGCTGAAGCGCG
CACGGCAAGAGGCGAGGGGCGGCGACTGGTGAGTACGCCAAAAATTTTGACTAGCGGAGGCTAGAAGGAG
AGAGATGGGTGCGAGAGCGTCAGTATTAAGCGGGGGAGAATTAGATCGCGATGGGAAAAAATTCGGTTAA
GGCCAGGGGGAAAGAAAAAATATAAATTAAAACATATAGTATGGGCAAGCAGGGAGCTAGAACGATTCGC
AGTTAATCCTGGCCTGTTAGAAACATCAGAAGGCTGTAGACAAATACTGGGACAGCTACAACCATCCCTT
CAGACAGGATCAGAAGAACTTAGATCATTATATAATACAGTAGCAACCCTCTATTGTGTGCATCAAAGGA
TAGAGATAAAAGACACCAAGGAAGCTTTAGACAAGATAGAGGAAGAGCAAAACAAAAGTAAGACCACCGC
ACAGCAAGCGGCCGCTGATCTTCAGACCTGGAGGAGGAGATATGAGGGACAATTGGAGAAGTGAATTATA
TAAATATAAAGTAGTAAAAATTGAACCATTAGGAGTAGCACCCACCAAGGCAAAGAGAAGAGTGGTGCAG
AGAGAAAAAAGAGCAGTGGGAATAGGAGCTTTGTTCCTTGGGTTCTTGGGAGCAGCAGGAAGCACTATGG
GCGCAGCGTCAATGACGCTGACGGTACAGGCCAGACAATTATTGTCTGGTATAGTGCAGCAGCAGAACAA
TTTGCTGAGGGCTATTGAGGCGCAACAGCATCTGTTGCAACTCACAGTCTGGGGCATCAAGCAGCTCCAG
GCAAGAATCCTGGCTGTGGAAAGATACCTAAAGGATCAACAGCTCCTGGGGATTTGGGGTTGCTCTGGAA
AACTCATTTGCACCACTGCTGTGCCTTGGAATGCTAGTTGGAGTAATAAATCTCTGGAACAGATTTGGAA
TCACACGACCTGGATGGAGTGGGACAGAGAAATTAACAATTACACAAGCTTAATACACTCCTTAATTGAA
GAATCGCAAAACCAGCAAGAAAAGAATGAACAAGAATTATTGGAATTAGATAAATGGGCAAGTTTGTGGA
ATTGGTTTAACATAACAAATTGGCTGTGGTATATAAAATTATTCATAATGATAGTAGGAGGCTTGGTAGG
TTTAAGAATAGTTTTTGCTGTACTTTCTATAGTGAATAGAGTTAGGCAGGGATATTCACCATTATCGTTT
CAGACCCACCTCCCAACCCCGAGGGGACCCGACAGGCCCGAAGGAATAGAAGAAGAAGGTGGAGAGAGAG
ACAGAGACAGATCCATTCGATTAGTGAACGGATCGGCACTGCGTGCGCCAATTCTGCAGACAAATGGCAG
TATTCATCCACAATTTT
